>Addgene plasmid #11956 | pBS594 promoterless EGFPcre | addgene full sequence | sequence record 329482 | Addgene NGS Result
AGTGCCACCTGACGTCTAAGAAACCATTATTATCATGACATTAACCTATAAAAATAGGCGTATCACGAGG
CCCTTTCGTCTCGCGCGTTTCGGTGATGACGGTGAAAACCTCTGACACATGCAGCTCCCGGAGACGGTCA
CAGCTTGTCTGTAAGCGGATGCCGGGAGCAGACAAGCCCGTCAGGGCGCGTCAGCGGGTGTTGGCGGGTG
TCGGGGCTGGCTTAACTATGCGGCATCAGAGCAGATTGTACTGAGAGTGCACCATATGCGGTGTGAAATA
CCGCACAGATGCGTAAGGAGAAAATACCGCATCAGGCGCCATTCGCCATTCAGGCTGCGCAACTGTTGGG
AAGGGCGATCGGTGCGGGCCTCTTCGCTATTACGCCAGCTGGCGAAAGGGGGATGTGCTGCAAGGCGATT
AAGTTGGGTAACGCCAGGGTTTTCCCAGTCACGACGTTGTAAAACGACGGCCAGTGCCAAGCTTCTCGAG
TCTAGATCTGCACCGGTCGCCACCATGGTGAGCAAGGGCGAGGAGCTGTTCACCGGGGTGGTGCCCATCC
TGGTCGAGCTGGACGGCGACGTAAACGGCCACAAGTTCAGCGTGTCCGGCGAGGGCGAGGGCGATGCCAC
CTACGGCAAGCTGACCCTGAAGTTCATCTGCACCACCGGCAAGCTGCCCGTGCCCTGGCCCACCCTCGTG
ACCACCCTGACCTACGGCGTGCAGTGCTTCAGCCGCTACCCCGACCACATGAAGCAGCACGACTTCTTCA
AGTCCGCCATGCCCGAAGGCTACGTCCAGGAGCGCACCATCTTCTTCAAGGACGACGGCAACTACAAGAC
CCGCGCCGAGGTGAAGTTCGAGGGCGACACCCTGGTGAACCGCATCGAGCTGAAGGGCATCGACTTCAAG
GAGGACGGCAACATCCTGGGGCACAAGCTGGAGTACAACTACAACAGCCACAACGTCTATATCATGGCCG
ACAAGCAGAAGAACGGCATCAAGGTGAACTTCAAGATCCGCCACAACATCGAGGACGGCAGCGTGCAGCT
CGCCGACCACTACCAGCAGAACACCCCCATCGGCGACGGCCCCGTGCTGCTGCCCGACAACCACTACCTG
AGCACCCAGTCCGCCCTGAGCAAAGACCCCAACGAGAAGCGCGATCACATGGTCCTGCTGGAGTTCGTGA
CCGCCGCCGGGATCACTCTCGGCATGGACGAGCTGTACAAGTCCGGTACAGCTCTCGACGGAGAAAGCTC
AGGCTCTGGCTCAGAGTCTGACTCCATGGCCAATTTACTGACCGTACACCAAAATTTGCCTGCATTACCG
GTCGATGCAACGAGTGATGAGGTTCGCAAGAACCTGATGGACATGTTCAGGGATCGCCAGGCGTTTTCTG
AGCATACCTGGAAAATGCTTCTGTCCGTTTGCCGGTCGTGGGCGGCATGGTGCAAGTTGAATAACCGGAA
ATGGTTTCCCGCAGAACCTGAAGATGTTCGCGATTATCTTCTATATCTTCAGGCGCGCGGTCTGGCAGTA
AAAACTATCCAGCAACATTTGGGCCAGCTAAACATGCTTCATCGTCGGTCCGGGCTGCCACGACCAAGTG
ACAGCAATGCTGTTTCACTGGTTATGCGGCGGATCCGAAAAGAAAACGTTGATGCCGGTGAACGTGCAAA
ACAGGCTCTAGCGTTCGAACGCACTGATTTCGACCAGGTTCGTTCACTCATGGAAAATAGCGATCGCTGC
CAGGATATACGTAATCTGGCATTTCTGGGGATTGCTTATAACACCCTGTTACGTATAGCCGAAATTGCCA
GGATCAGGGTTAAAGATATCTCACGTACTGACGGTGGGAGAATGTTAATCCATATTGGCAGAACGAAAAC
GCTGGTTAGCACCGCAGGTGTAGAGAAGGCACTTAGCCTGGGGGTAACTAAACTGGTCGAGCGATGGATT
TCCGTCTCTGGTGTAGCTGATGATCCGAATAACTACCTGTTTTGCCGGGTCAGAAAAAATGGTGTTGCCG
CGCCATCTGCCACCAGCCAGCTATCAACTCGCGCCCTGGAAGGGATTTTTGAAGCAACTCATCGATTGAT
TTACGGCGCTAAGGATGACTCTGGTCAGAGATACCTGGCCTGGTCTGGACACAGTGCCCGTGTCGGAGCC
GCGCGAGATATGGCCCGCGCTGGAGTTTCAATACCGGAGATCATGCAAGCTGGTGGCTGGACCAATGTAA
ATATTGTCATGAACTATATCCGTAACCTGGATAGTGAAACAGGGGCAATGGTGCGCCTGCTGGAAGATGG
CGATTAGCCATTAACGCGTAAATGATTGCTATAATTATTTGATATTTATGGTGACATATGAGAAAGGATT
TCAACATCGACGGAAAATATGTAGTGCTGTCTGTAAGCACTAATATTCAGTCGCCAGCCGTCATTGTCAC
TGTAAAGCTGAGCGATAGAATGCCTGATATTGACTCAATATCCGTTGCGTTTCCTGTCAAAAGTATGCGT
AGTGCTGAACATTTCGTGATGAATGCCACCGAGGAAGAAGCACGGCGCGGTTTTGCTAAAGTGATGTCTG
AGTTTGGCGAACTCTTGGGTAAGGTTGGAATTGTCGAGGGATCTCGGAATGGACCCCAACTGCTCCTGCT
CCACCGGTAAGACTCCCGATCCTTGGTCTTTAGAATACCAAGTTGGGACCGCAGAGCGGAATCCCCGAGT
TGTAGAGGCTTGGCGGGAATAGGCACCTTTAGTTGGCGATTCATTCCGGTTCTTTCTAGAATCCGCTCTT
GCAAAAGCCTTCATTAGTTACGAGTATTGTCGAACGGGTCCTTTGGCGGGGTTGGGGCTAGGATTTAGAC
GCGCAAATGTCCGGTTCCTGATCACCCAGTTAGTGGGGACATCTGGGTTGAGTCCCAGGCATTACTAAAC
TTACTGTGAATTGCTTGAATTAAGAAAGAGGTGAAGGACCTTTATGTCTTGGGACTCAAAGACATAATCC
CTGACTTAACCTGTGAGGAGAAAAGTGGGGCTAGGCTCCCTGCAGCTCCGAGGAGGACTTAGTGAACTGA
GCCGGGACTCGTGGTGTTGGCCACTGCTGTAATGCTGCCTCCCTCATGCTGTCTTCTTTCTCCTCCCCAG
GCGGCTCCTGCACTTGCACCAGCTCCTGCGCCTGCAAGAACTGCAAGTGCACCTCCTGCAAGAAGAGTGA
GTTGGGACACCTTGGGTGGCGGCTAAGGCTAGGGGCGGGGAACTCCTACAAAACTGGCTCTGAGAAATGT
CCTTTGCTTCCCGGAGGCCATTGTATTGTCTCGGGGACAGAACTATACAGAGAACTATTTAAAAAAACCG
AGGTCTTCTCTGTTGGGGACAGGAAGCAGAGGTCTTCAGCCAGGCTGACCTCTTCCTCCTCCTTTCTAGG
CTGCTGCTCCTGCTGTCCCGTGGGCTGCTCCAAATGTGCCCAGGGCTGTGTCTGCAAAGGCGCCGCGGAC
AAGTGCACGTGCTGTGCCTGATGTGACGAACAGCGCTGCCACCACGTGTAAATAGTATCGGACCAACCCA
GCGTCTTCCTATACAGTTCCACCCTGTTTACTAAACCCCCGTTTTCTACCGAGTACGTGAATAATAAAAG
CCTGTTTGAGTCTAACTCTGGTTTTCTTGGTGTGGTTTGGCAATAAGAAACTGGGGTGACTTGATAGTCT
GGGGATCTGGTTTTGGACCCCCTCGTGCCTTTACCTCCCGCCTCTGGCCCTCACAGAGGGGTAATGTCTT
TGGGTAAAGCCAAGCTATCCCATAAGCTTCCTCATGGAAAACAGCTGTGTGCCTGGTCAGGTCTTGTGTT
AGGGGAAGGGAGGGAGGGAGGGTGGTCCTGGAAGACTTGATGTCCCATCCTGGAAGCACAGAAAATCTTA
TCATTTATATTCTCTTTGGATTCTGGTTTCCTCTCACATTGTTGGGTATAAGGAGGTGGGTATGAAAATT
AACATAGGGTGTCTCGTATGCTAGGCAGGGACTAACACTGAACTAGATTCCAGAGGGGCTTTCTTGGCTG
TTTTGACACAAGTTGCTTACCTTGTCCTAGAACTCATTCTGCAGTCCAGTCTGACCTTGAGTTTTTGATT
CTCCTGCCTCAGCTTCCCAAGTACCTGGGATTACAGGAGTGACTGTGTCACCAGGCCATCTCCTATTCAG
CCACCAAATGCAGACACTATTGCATATGCCATCAAGATTTTGCTGAAAGGACCCTGATAAAGCTGTCTCC
TGTGAGGCTTTGCCAGTGCCCAGCAAACACAGAAGTGGATGCTCACAGTCAGCTATTGGATGGAACACAG
GGCCCCCAATGGAGGAGCTAGAGAAAGTACCCAAGGAGCTAAAGGGATCTGCAACCCTATAGGTGGAACA
GCAATCTGAACTAACCAGTACCCCCTGAACTCGTGTATCTAGCTTCGTATGTAGCAGAAGATGGCCTAGT
TGGCCATCACTGGGAAGAGAGGACCCTTGGTCTAGCAAACTATATGCCCCAGTTCAGGGGAAAGCCAGGG
CCAAGAAGTGGGAGTGAGTGGGTAGGGGAGCGGGGTGGGGGTAGGGGTGGGGTATAGGGGACTTTTGGGA
TAGCATTTGAAATATAAACGAAGAAAATATCCAAAAAAAAAAAGATGGAAAAAAAAGTGATAAAGAGCGT
GGGTCCTGCCTGTAATCAAGATATTTGAGATGTAGCAGCAGGAAGGCCAGGAATTGGTCGAGGGTACCGA
GCTCGAATTCGTAATCATGTCATAGCTGTTTCCTGTGTGAAATTGTTATCCGCTCACAATTCCACACAAC
ATACGAGCCGGAAGCATAAAGTGTAAAGCCTGGGGTGCCTAATGAGTGAGCTAACTCACATTAATTGCGT
TGCGCTCACTGCCCGCTTTCCAGTCGGGAAACCTGTCGTGCCAGCTGCATTAATGAATCGGCCAACGCGC
GGGGAGAGGCGGTTTGCGTATTGGGCGCTCTTCCGCTTCCTCGCTCACTGACTCGCTGCGCTCGGTCGTT
CGGCTGCGGCGAGCGGTATCAGCTCACTCAAAGGCGGTAATACGGTTATCCACAGAATCAGGGGATAACG
CAGGAAAGAACATGTGAGCAAAAGGCCAGCAAAAGGCCAGGAACCGTAAAAAGGCCGCGTTGCTGGCGTT
TTTCCATAGGCTCCGCCCCCCTGACGAGCATCACAAAAATCGACGCTCAAGTCAGAGGTGGCGAAACCCG
ACAGGACTATAAAGATACCAGGCGTTTCCCCCTGGAAGCTCCCTCGTGCGCTCTCCTGTTCCGACCCTGC
CGCTTACCGGATACCTGTCCGCCTTTCTCCCTTCGGGAAGCGTGGCGCTTTCTCATAGCTCACGCTGTAG
GTATCTCAGTTCGGTGTAGGTCGTTCGCTCCAAGCTGGGCTGTGTGCACGAACCCCCCGTTCAGCCCGAC
CGCTGCGCCTTATCCGGTAACTATCGTCTTGAGTCCAACCCGGTAAGACACGACTTATCGCCACTGGCAG
CAGCCACTGGTAACAGGATTAGCAGAGCGAGGTATGTAGGCGGTGCTACAGAGTTCTTGAAGTGGTGGCC
TAACTACGGCTACACTAGAAGAACAGTATTTGGTATCTGCGCTCTGCTGAAGCCAGTTACCTTCGGAAAA
AGAGTTGGTAGCTCTTGATCCGGCAAACAAACCACCGCTGGTAGCGGTGGTTTTTTTGTTTGCAAGCAGC
AGATTACGCGCAGAAAAAAAGGATCTCAAGAAGATCCTTTGATCTTTTCTACGGGGTCTGACGCTCAGTG
GAACGAAAACTCACGTTAAGGGATTTTGGTCATGAGATTATCAAAAAGGATCTTCACCTAGATCCTTTTA
AATTAAAAATGAAGTTTTAAATCAATCTAAAGTATATATGAGTAAACTTGGTCTGACAGTTACCAATGCT
TAATCAGTGAGGCACCTATCTCAGCGATCTGTCTATTTCGTTCATCCATAGTTGCCTGACTCCCCGTCGT
GTAGATAACTACGATACGGGAGGGCTTACCATCTGGCCCCAGTGCTGCAATGATACCGCGAGACCCACGC
TCACCGGCTCCAGATTTATCAGCAATAAACCAGCCAGCCGGAAGGGCCGAGCGCAGAAGTGGTCCTGCAA
CTTTATCCGCCTCCATCCAGTCTATTAATTGTTGCCGGGAAGCTAGAGTAAGTAGTTCGCCAGTTAATAG
TTTGCGCAACGTTGTTGCCATTGCTACAGGCATCGTGGTGTCACGCTCGTCGTTTGGTATGGCTTCATTC
AGCTCCGGTTCCCAACGATCAAGGCGAGTTACATGATCCCCCATGTTGTGCAAAAAAGCGGTTAGCTCCT
TCGGTCCTCCGATCGTTGTCAGAAGTAAGTTGGCCGCAGTGTTATCACTCATGGTTATGGCAGCACTGCA
TAATTCTCTTACTGTCATGCCATCCGTAAGATGCTTTTCTGTGACTGGTGAGTACTCAACCAAGTCATTC
TGAGAATAGTGTATGCGGCGACCGAGTTGCTCTTGCCCGGCGTCAATACGGGATAATACCGCGCCACATA
GCAGAACTTTAAAAGTGCTCATCATTGGAAAACGTTCTTCGGGGCGAAAACTCTCAAGGATCTTACCGCT
GTTGAGATCCAGTTCGATGTAACCCACTCGTGCACCCAACTGATCTTCAGCATCTTTTACTTTCACCAGC
GTTTCTGGGTGAGCAAAAACAGGAAGGCAAAATGCCGCAAAAAAGGGAATAAGGGCGACACGGAAATGTT
GAATACTCATACTCTTCCTTTTTCAATATTATTGAAGCATTTATCAGGGTTATTGTCTCATGAGCGGATA
CATATTTGAATGTATTTAGAAAAATAAACAAATAGGGGTTCCGCGCACATTTCCCCGAAA
Features (pLannotate 1.2.2; 16 found; start..end, strand, type, name):
     80..115     +  CDS            rop (fragment): Rop protein, which maintains plasmids at low copy number; rop
    217..316     +  misc_feature   bom (fragment): basis of mobility region from pBR322
    322..476     -  CDS            lacZα (fragment): LacZα fragment of β-galactosidase; lacZ fragment
    515..1231    +  CDS            EGFP: EGFP is a basic (constitutively fluorescent) green fluorescent protein published in 1996, derived from Aequorea victoria. It is reported to be a rapidly-maturing weak dimer with moderate acid sensitivity.
   1290..2317    +  CDS            Cre (fragment): site-specific recombinase Cre is a site-specific recombinase from bacteriophage P1. Recombination occurs at loxP sequences.
   3150..3218    +  CDS            MT1B_HORSE (fragment): Experimental evidence at protein level: Swiss-Prot protein existence level 1. Metallothioneins have a high content of cysteine residues that bind various heavy metals; these proteins are transcriptionally regulated by both heavy metals and glucocorticoids. From Equus caballus (Horse).
   3432..3518    +  CDS            MT1B_HORSE (fragment): Experimental evidence at protein level: Swiss-Prot protein existence level 1. Metallothioneins have a high content of cysteine residues that bind various heavy metals; these proteins are transcriptionally regulated by both heavy metals and glucocorticoids. From Equus caballus (Horse).
   4127..4148    +  polyA_signal   hGH poly(A) signal (fragment): human growth hormone polyadenylation signal
   4752..4770    -  misc_feature   MCS (fragment): pUC18/19 multiple cloning site
   4803..4819    -  protein_bind   lac operator: The lac repressor binds to the lac operator to inhibit transcription in E. coli. This inhibition can be relieved by adding lactose or isopropyl-β-D-thiogalactopyranoside (IPTG). lac repressor encoded by lacI
   4827..4857    -  promoter       lac promoter: promoter for the E. coli lac operon
   4872..4893    -  protein_bind   CAP binding site: CAP binding activates transcription in the presence of cAMP. E. coli catabolite activator protein
   4906..4998    -  CDS            lacI (fragment): lac repressor; lacI; The lac repressor binds to the lac operator to inhibit transcription in E. coli. This inhibition can be relieved by adding lactose or isopropyl-β-D-thiogalactopyranoside (IPTG).
   5181..5769    -  rep_origin     ori: high-copy-number ColE1/pMB1/pBR322/pUC origin of replication
   5940..6800    -  CDS            AmpR: β-lactamase; bla; confers resistance to ampicillin, carbenicillin, and related antibiotics
   6801..6905    -  promoter       AmpR promoter: bla
