[The description below was written by a language model from this plasmid's Addgene catalogue record and pLannotate feature annotations shown in this document.]
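Description:
pBS594 promoterless EGFPcre is a high-copy, ampicillin-selected bacterial plasmid that carries an EGFP-Cre fusion gene for mammalian expression but deliberately lacks a eukaryotic promoter. The record does not name the backbone. The feature table points to a pUC-type framework, with a ColE1/pUC origin, the β-lactamase gene and its promoter, and remnants of the lac region (lacZα fragment, lac promoter/operator, CAP site, part of a pUC multiple cloning site). Short rop and bom fragments from pBR322 are also present. The catalogue lists a backbone of about 3.9 kb and an insert of about 1.8 kb, whereas the sequenced record is 6,920 nt. The difference may reflect the large 3′ genomic region, though the record does not say so.

The payload is a single open reading frame in which EGFP is followed by Cre, the bacteriophage P1 site-specific recombinase that acts at loxP sites. According to the depositor, the GFP moiety carries the S65T mutation for brighter fluorescence and is codon-optimised for higher expression. Downstream lies the mouse metallothionein MT-I region, which supplies the polyadenylation site along with several introns. The annotation software flags this region as horse metallothionein fragments by homology, and a short hGH poly(A) match is probably incidental. This MT-I 3′ region is what distinguishes pBS594 from its sibling pBS592, which uses a GCSF polyadenylation region.

With restriction sites available upstream of the fusion gene, the plasmid lets users insert a promoter of their choice, such as a tissue-specific or regulated one. Cre-expressing cells can then be identified by green fluorescence while loxP-flanked targets are recombined. Related constructs in the series carry a tet-controlled promoter or a strong constitutive one.
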