Addgene plasmid #11956: pBS594 promoterless EGFPcre
Depositing lab: Brian Sauer. Depositing organization: National Institute of Diabetes & Digestive & Kidney Diseases (NIDDK). Publication: GFPcre fusion vectors with enhanced expression. Le Y, Miller JL, Sauer B. Anal Biochem. 1999 Jun 1. 270(2):334-6. 10.1006/abio.1999.4110 PubMed 10334853.
Backbone
  Vector backbone: na
  Backbone size w/o insert (bp): 3900
  Vector type: Mammalian Expression, Cre/Lox
Growth in bacteria
  Bacterial resistance: Ampicillin, 100 μg/mL
  Growth temperature: 37°C
  Growth strain: DH5alpha
  Copy number: High Copy
Gene/Insert
  Gene/Insert name: EGFP-cre (alt name: cre)
  Species: bacteriophage P1
  Insert size (bp): 1800
  Entrez Gene: cre (a.k.a. P1_gp003)
  Cloning method: Restriction Enzyme
  Sequencing primers: 5′ na
Terms and licenses: Academic/Nonprofit Terms; Industry Terms: Not Available to Industry
Depositor comments: pBS594 differs from pBS592 in having the MT-I A(n) instead of the GCSF A(n). MT-I A(n) is the mouse metallothionein MT-I region including the polyadenylation site and several introns. pBS592 carries the EGFPcre fusion gene in a promoterless vector with several available restriction sites. The GFP moiety of the fusion gene carries the S65T mutation for enhanced fluorescence and is codon-optimised for higher level expression. Two related constructs are the pBS597 with a tet-controlled promoter and the vector pBS598 having constitutive high level expression.
How to cite: pBS594 promoterless EGFPcre was a gift from Brian Sauer (Addgene plasmid # 11956 ; http://n2t.net/addgene:11956 ; RRID:Addgene_11956)
