>Addgene plasmid #11956 | pBS594 promoterless EGFPcre | addgene partial sequence | sequence record 18817 | EGFP-C 5'-CATGGTCCTGCTGGAGTTCGTG-3'
CGAGCTGTACAGTCCCGGTACAGCTCTCGACGGAGAAAGCTCAGGCTCTGGCTCAGAGTCTGACTCCATG
GCCAATTTACTGACCGTACACCAAAATTTGCCTGCATTACCGGTCGATGCAACGAGTGATGAGGTTCGCA
AGAACCTGATGGACATGTTCAGGGATCGCCAGGCGTTTTCTGAGCATACCTGGAAAATGCTTCTGTCCGT
TTGCCGGTCGTGGGCGGCATGGTGCAAGTTGAATAACCGGAAATGGTTTCCCGCAGAACCTGAAGATGTT
CGCGATTATCTTCTATATCTTCAGGCGCGCGGTCTGGCAGTAAAAACTATCCAGCAACATTTGGGCCAGC
TAAACATGCTTCATCGTCGGTCCGGGCTGCCACGACCAAGTGACAGCAATGCTGTTTCACTGGTTATGCG
GCGGATCCGAAAAGAAAACGTTGATGCCGGTGAACGTGCAAAACAGGCTCTAGCGTTCGAACGCACTGAT
TTCGACCAGGTTCGTTCACTCATGGAAAATAGCGATCGCTGCCAGGATATACGTAATCTGGCATTTCTGG
GGATTGCTTATAACACCCTGTTACGTATAGCCGAAATTGCCAGGATC
